Addgene plasmid #232370: pGL3_MECOM
Purpose: Enhancer near MECOM, chr3:169362285-169362786 cloned into pGL3
Depositing lab: Joanna Wysocka. Depositing organization: Stanford University.
Backbone
  Vector backbone: pGL3 Luciferase Reporter Vector
  Backbone manufacturer: Promega
  Vector type: Luciferase
Growth in bacteria
  Bacterial resistance: Ampicillin, 100 μg/mL
  Growth temperature: 37°C
  Growth strain: DH5alpha
  Copy number: High Copy
Gene/Insert
  Gene/Insert name: MECOM
  Species: H. sapiens (human)
  Entrez Gene: MECOM (a.k.a. AML1-EVI-1, EVI1, KMT8E, MDS1, MDS1-EVI1, PRDM3, RUSAT2)
  Cloning method: Restriction Enzyme; 5′ cloning site Unknown (unknown if destroyed)
Terms and licenses: Academic/Nonprofit Terms; Industry Terms: Not Available to Industry
How to cite: pGL3_MECOM was a gift from Joanna Wysocka (Addgene plasmid # 232370 ; http://n2t.net/addgene:232370 ; RRID:Addgene_232370)
