[The description below was written by a language model from this plasmid's Addgene catalogue record and pLannotate feature annotations shown in this document.]
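Description:
pGL3_MECOM is a firefly luciferase reporter plasmid built on the Promega pGL3 backbone and used to test the regulatory activity of a candidate human enhancer located near the MECOM gene (also known as EVI1/PRDM3). According to the catalogue record, the insert is a roughly 500 bp genomic segment from chromosome 3 (chr3:169362285-169362786; the genome assembly is not stated), cloned by restriction enzymes at sites that were not recorded. The insert is therefore non-coding regulatory DNA rather than the MECOM coding sequence. The plasmid is about 5.7 kb and is propagated in E. coli from a high-copy ColE1/pUC-type origin under ampicillin selection (β-lactamase driven by its own promoter). An f1 origin is also present, which allows single-stranded DNA production.

The reporter unit consists of the SV40 early promoter driving the enhanced luc+ firefly luciferase gene, terminated by the SV40 late poly(A) signal, an arrangement consistent with a promoter-containing pGL3 variant that lacks its own enhancer. A synthetic poly(A) signal and an RNA polymerase II transcriptional pause site from the human α2 globin gene are also annotated. In pGL3 vectors these sit upstream of the cloning region to limit spurious read-through from the backbone into the reporter. The annotation tool did not label the enhancer fragment itself. It presumably lies in the unannotated stretch spanning the sequence origin, next to the promoter and the pause site, but its exact position and orientation cannot be confirmed from the record. Short matches to lacZα, TcR and large T antigen are backbone remnants rather than functional genes. After transfection into mammalian cells, luciferase output relative to an enhancer-less control would report whether the MECOM-proximal element boosts transcription from the SV40 promoter.
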