Features (pLannotate 1.2.2; 12 found; start..end, strand, type, name):
    733..824     -  misc_feature   pause site: RNA polymerase II transcriptional pause signal from the human α2 globin gene
    838..886     -  polyA_signal   poly(A) signal: synthetic polyadenylation signal
    945..1012    +  CDS            lacZα (fragment): LacZα fragment of β-galactosidase; lacZ fragment
   1044..1472    -  rep_origin     f1 ori (sequence partly withheld): f1 bacteriophage origin of replication; arrow indicates direction of (+) strand synthesis
   1499..1603    +  promoter       AmpR promoter: bla
   1604..2464    +  CDS            AmpR: β-lactamase; bla; confers resistance to ampicillin, carbenicillin, and related antibiotics
   2635..3223    +  rep_origin     ori: high-copy-number ColE1/pMB1/pBR322/pUC origin of replication
   3403..3535    -  CDS            TcR (fragment): tetracycline efflux protein; tet; confers resistance to tetracycline
   3557..3625    +  CDS            large T antigen (fragment): large T antigen from SV40 (simian virus 40)
   3648..3769    +  polyA_signal   SV40 poly(A) signal: SV40 polyadenylation signal
   3810..5462    -  CDS            luciferase: firefly luciferase; luc+; enhanced luc+ version of the luciferase gene
   5498..5694    -  promoter       SV40 promoter: SV40 early promoter
>Addgene plasmid #232370 | pGL3_MECOM | addgene full sequence | sequence record 466690 | Addgene NGS Result
AGCCCCAAGAATAAAGGGGCCCTTGTGTATGGTGGGCTTTTCCTCACTGTTATTCTTGGTCTCAACTTGA
TGAAGTGTATTCGTGATATACACGAAGCACTGTGACTCTTGTGTCTCTCTTTGTGAGACTGTCCATGCCT
TTGTTCCTGCTGTCAGTCAGTTGTTCTTTCTCTTGGGCAGCCACATTGGTAACCGCAGTATCTACTTGCA
AATAGATTTCTGTAAAACCATATTATCCTTCAGGCCTTTACTCCTAGCCCCCACCCCTCTTTCCTCAACA
ATCTGGCCATTCATGTGGCATAGCTCCCTTGCTTGCTTCTTTGCCATATGTCTAGTGGTTTGTGTTTCAG
GGAGGCTGTGTGATACACTGGAATGAAAACTGGGCTGGGTGCCAGGAACCTTGAATTTTTGCACAAGTCA
GACTTGGGAACTTGGAAAAGTCATTTGACTTTACCCTCTGAAGTCTCACTCAGGTCTCTTGTAGCTGTAA
CTCTATGAGTCTTCGAATTCTGTCTCTTACACCTGCTCTTTAGTTCTTTTCATCTTTATGGACATGTTCT
ATATTGTCATGGTTTTGGAGGTTTTAATTTATTGTTGTTGTTGAGAAAAGCCCACCAACAACAATAAACA
AAACCTCCAAAATAATTACTTTTAATGGCAAAACTGCAATTACTTTTACACCAACCTAATATATTGGGGG
CTAGCACGCGTAAGAGCTCGGTACCTATCGATAGAGAAATGTTCTGGCACCTGCACTTGCACTGGGGACA
GCCTATTTTGCTAGTTTGTTTTGTTTCGTTTTGTTTTGATGGAGAGCGTATGTTAGTACTATCGATTCAC
ACAAAAAACCAACACACAGATGTAATGAAAATAAAGATATTTTATTGCGGCCGCTCCAAGTACCTCCCGT
ACCTTAATATTACTTACTTATCATGGTAGCTTGGGCTGGCGTAATAGCGAAGAGGCCCGCACCGATCGCC
CTTCCCAACAGTTGCGCAGCCTGAATGGCGAATGGCAAATTGTAAGCGTTAATATTTTGTTAAAATTCGC
GTTAAATTTTTGTTAAATCAGCTCATTTTTTAACCAATAGGCCGAAATCGGCAAAATCCCTTATAAATCA
AAAGAATAGACCGAGATAGGGT
[37 nt withheld, positions 1143-1179]
AAAGAACGTGGACTCCAACGTCAAAGG
[49 nt withheld, positions 1207-1255]
T
[91 nt withheld, positions 1257-1347]
G
[124 nt withheld, positions 1349-1472]
CAGGTGGCACTTTTCGGGGAAATGTGCGCGGAACCCCTATTTGTTTATTTTTCTAAATACATTCAAATAT
GTATCCGCTCATGAGACAATAACCCTGATAAATGCTTCAATAATATTGAAAAAGGAAGAGTATGAGTATT
CAACATTTCCGTGTCGCCCTTATTCCCTTTTTTGCGGCATTTTGCCTTCCTGTTTTTGCTCACCCAGAAA
CGCTGGTGAAAGTAAAAGATGCTGAAGATCAGTTGGGTGCACGAGTGGGTTACATCGAACTGGATCTCAA
CAGCGGTAAGATCCTTGAGAGTTTTCGCCCCGAAGAACGTTTTCCAATGATGAGCACTTTTAAAGTTCTG
CTATGTGGCGCGGTATTATCCCGTATTGACGCCGGGCAAGAGCAACTCGGTCGCCGCATACACTATTCTC
AGAATGACTTGGTTGAGTACTCACCAGTCACAGAAAAGCATCTTACGGATGGCATGACAGTAAGAGAATT
ATGCAGTGCTGCCATAACCATGAGTGATAACACTGCGGCCAACTTACTTCTGACAACGATCGGAGGACCG
AAGGAGCTAACCGCTTTTTTGCACAACATGGGGGATCATGTAACTCGCCTTGATCGTTGGGAACCGGAGC
TGAATGAAGCCATACCAAACGACGAGCGTGACACCACGATGCCTGTAGCAATGGCAACAACGTTGCGCAA
ACTATTAACTGGCGAACTACTTACTCTAGCTTCCCGGCAACAATTAATAGACTGGATGGAGGCGGATAAA
GTTGCAGGACCACTTCTGCGCTCGGCCCTTCCGGCTGGCTGGTTTATTGCTGATAAATCTGGAGCCGGTG
AGCGTGGGTCTCGCGGTATCATTGCAGCACTGGGGCCAGATGGTAAGCCCTCCCGTATCGTAGTTATCTA
CACGACGGGGAGTCAGGCAACTATGGATGAACGAAATAGACAGATCGCTGAGATAGGTGCCTCACTGATT
AAGCATTGGTAACTGTCAGACCAAGTTTACTCATATATACTTTAGATTGATTTAAAACTTCATTTTTAAT
TTAAAAGGATCTAGGTGAAGATCCTTTTTGATAATCTCATGACCAAAATCCCTTAACGTGAGTTTTCGTT
CCACTGAGCGTCAGACCCCGTAGAAAAGATCAAAGGATCTTCTTGAGATCCTTTTTTTCTGCGCGTAATC
TGCTGCTTGCAAACAAAAAAACCACCGCTACCAGCGGTGGTTTGTTTGCCGGATCAAGAGCTACCAACTC
TTTTTCCGAAGGTAACTGGCTTCAGCAGAGCGCAGATACCAAATACTGTTCTTCTAGTGTAGCCGTAGTT
AGGCCACCACTTCAAGAACTCTGTAGCACCGCCTACATACCTCGCTCTGCTAATCCTGTTACCAGTGGCT
GCTGCCAGTGGCGATAAGTCGTGTCTTACCGGGTTGGACTCAAGACGATAGTTACCGGATAAGGCGCAGC
GGTCGGGCTGAACGGGGGGTTCGTGCACACAGCCCAGCTTGGAGCGAACGACCTACACCGAACTGAGATA
CCTACAGCGTGAGCTATGAGAAAGCGCCACGCTTCCCGAAGGGAGAAAGGCGGACAGGTATCCGGTAAGC
GGCAGGGTCGGAACAGGAGAGCGCACGAGGGAGCTTCCAGGGGGAAACGCCTGGTATCTTTATAGTCCTG
TCGGGTTTCGCCACCTCTGACTTGAGCGTCGATTTTTGTGATGCTCGTCAGGGGGGCGGAGCCTATGGAA
AAACGCCAGCAACGCGGCCTTTTTACGGTTCCTGGCCTTTTGCTGGCCTTTTGCTCACATGTTCTTTCCT
GCGTTATCCCCTGATTCTGTGGATAACCGTATTACCGCCTTTGAGTGAGCTGATACCGCTCGCCGCAGCC
GAACGACCGAGCGCAGCGAGTCAGTGAGCGAGGAAGCGGAAGAGCGCTGCCGGCACCTGTCCTACGAGTT
GCATGATAAAGAAGACAGTCATAAGTGCGGCGACGATAGTCATGCCCCGCGCCCACCGGAAGGAGCTGAC
TGGGTTGAAGGCTCTCAAGGGCATCGGTCGACGGATCCAGATCCTTATCGATTTTACCACATTTGTAGAG
GTTTTACTTGCTTTAAAAAACCTCCCACACCTCCCCCTGAACCTGAAACATAAAATGAATGCAATTGTTG
TTGTTAACTTGTTTATTGCAGCTTATAATGGTTACAAATAAAGCAATAGCATCACAAATTTCACAAATAA
AGCATTTTTTTCACTGCATTCTAGTTGTGGTTTGTCCAAACTCATCAATGTATCTTATCATGTCTGCTCG
AAGCGGCCGGCCGCCCCGACTCTAGAATTACACGGCGATCTTTCCGCCCTTCTTGGCCTTTATGAGGATC
TCTCTGATTTTTCTTGCGTCGAGTTTTCCGGTAAGACCTTTCGGTACTTCGTCCACAAACACAACTCCTC
CGCGCAACTTTTTCGCGGTTGTTACTTGACTGGCGACGTAATCCACGATCTCTTTTTCCGTCATCGTCTT
TCCGTGCTCCAAAACAACAACGGCGGCGGGAAGTTCACCGGCGTCATCGTCGGGAAGACCTGCGACACCT
GCGTCGAAGATGTTGGGGTGTTGGAGCAAGATGGATTCCAATTCAGCGGGAGCCACCTGATAGCCTTTGT
ACTTAATCAGAGACTTCAGGCGGTCAACGATGAAGAAGTGTTCGTCTTCGTCCCAGTAAGCTATGTCTCC
AGAATGTAGCCATCCATCCTTGTCAATCAAGGCGTTGGTCGCTTCCGGATTGTTTACATAACCGGACATA
ATCATAGGACCTCTCACACACAGTTCGCCTCTTTGATTAACGCCCAGCGTTTTCCCGGTATCCAGATCCA
CAACCTTCGCTTCAAAAAATGGAACAACTTTACCGACCGCGCCCGGTTTATCATCCCCCTCGGGTGTAAT
CAGAATAGCTGATGTAGTCTCAGTGAGCCCATATCCTTGCCTGATACCTGGCAGATGGAACCTCTTGGCA
ACCGCTTCCCCGACTTCCTTAGAGAGGGGAGCGCCACCAGAAGCAATTTCGTGTAAATTAGATAAATCGT
ATTTGTCAATCAGAGTGCTTTTGGCGAAGAAGGAGAATAGGGTTGGCACCAGCAGCGCACTTTGAATCTT
GTAATCCTGAAGGCTCCTCAGAAACAGCTCTTCTTCAAATCTATACATTAAGACGACTCGAAATCCACAT
ATCAAATATCCGAGTGTAGTAAACATTCCAAAACCGTGATGGAATGGAACAACACTTAAAATCGCAGTAT
CCGGAATGATTTGATTGCCAAAAATAGGATCTCTGGCATGCGAGAATCTCACGCAGGCAGTTCTATGAGG
CAGAGCGACACCTTTAGGCAGACCAGTAGATCCAGAGGAGTTCATGATCAGTGCAATTGTCTTGTCCCTA
TCGAAGGACTCTGGCACAAAATCGTATTCATTAAAACCGGGAGGTAGATGAGATGTGACGAACGTGTACA
TCGACTGAAATCCCTGGTAATCCGTTTTAGAATCCATGATAATAATTTTTTGGATGATTGGGAGCTTTTT
TTGCACGTTCAAAATTTTTTGCAACCCCTTTTTGGAAACGAACACCACGGTAGGCTGCGAAATGCCCATA
CTGTTGAGCAATTCACGTTCATTATAAATGTCGTTCGCGGGCGCAACTGCAACTCCGATAAATAACGCGC
CCAACACCGGCATAAAGAATTGAAGAGAGTTTTCACTGCATACGACGATTCTGTGATTTGTATTCAGCCC
ATATCGTTTCATAGCTTCTGCCAACCGAACGGACATTTCGAAGTACTCAGCGTAAGTGATGTCCACCTCG
ATATGTGCATCTGTAAAAGCAATTGTTCCAGGAACCAGGGCGTATCTCTTCATAGCCTTATGCAGTTGCT
CTCCAGCGGTTCCATCTTCCAGCGGATAGAATGGCGCCGGGCCTTTCTTTATGTTTTTGGCGTCTTCCAT
GGTGGCTTTACCAACAGTACCGGAATGCCAAGCTTTTTGCAAAAGCCTAGGCCTCCAAAAAAGCCTCCTC
ACTACTTCTGGAATAGCTCAGAGGCCGAGGCGGCCTCGGCCTCTGCATAAATAAAAAAAATTAGTCAGCG
ATGGGGCGGAGAATGGGCGGAACTGGGCGGAGTTAGGGGCGGGATGGGCGGAGTTAGGGGCGGGACTATG
GTTGCTGACTAATTGAGATGCAGATCGCAGATCTCG
